>Addgene plasmid #162518 | GFP-GLT1b-V5 | addgene full sequence | sequence record 322412 | Addgene NGS Result
AATAGTAATCAATTACGGGGTCATTAGTTCATAGCCCATATATGGAGTTCCGCGTTACATAACTTACGGT
AAATGGCCCGCCTGGCTGACCGCCCAACGACCCCCGCCCATTGACGTCAATAATGACGTATGTTCCCATA
GTAACGCCAATAGGGACTTTCCATTGACGTCAATGGGTGGAGTATTTACGGTAAACTGCCCACTTGGCAG
TACATCAAGTGTATCATATGCCAAGTACGCCCCCTATTGACGTCAATGACGGTAAATGGCCCGCCTGGCA
TTATGCCCAGTACATGACCTTATGGGACTTTCCTACTTGGCAGTACATCTACGTATTAGTCATCGCTATT
ACCATGGTGATGCGGTTTTGGCAGTACATCAATGGGCGTGGATAGCGGTTTGACTCACGGGGATTTCCAA
GTCTCCACCCCATTGACGTCAATGGGAGTTTGTTTTGGCACCAAAATCAACGGGACTTTCCAAAATGTCG
TAACAACTCCGCCCCATTGACGCAAATGGGCGGTAGGCGTGTACGGTGGGAGGTCTATATAAGCAGAGCT
GGTTTAGTGAACCGTCAGATCCGCTAGCGCTACCGGTCGCCACCATGGTGAGCAAGGGCGAGGAGCTGTT
CACCGGGGTGGTGCCCATCCTGGTCGAGCTGGACGGCGACGTAAACGGCCACAAGTTCAGCGTGTCCGGC
GAGGGCGAGGGCGATGCCACCTACGGCAAGCTGACCCTGAAGTTCATCTGCACCACCGGCAAGCTGCCCG
TGCCCTGGCCCACCCTCGTGACCACCCTGACCTACGGCGTGCAGTGCTTCAGCCGCTACCCCGACCACAT
GAAGCAGCACGACTTCTTCAAGTCCGCCATGCCCGAAGGCTACGTCCAGGAGCGCACCATCTTCTTCAAG
GACGACGGCAACTACAAGACCCGCGCCGAGGTGAAGTTCGAGGGCGACACCCTGGTGAACCGCATCGAGC
TGAAGGGCATCGACTTCAAGGAGGACGGCAACATCCTGGGGCACAAGCTGGAGTACAACTACAACAGCCA
CAACGTCTATATCATGGCCGACAAGCAGAAGAACGGCATCAAGGTGAACTTCAAGATCCGCCACAACATC
GAGGACGGCAGCGTGCAGCTCGCCGACCACTACCAGCAGAACACCCCCATCGGCGACGGCCCCGTGCTGC
TGCCCGACAACCACTACCTGAGCACCCAGTCCGCCCTGAGCAAAGACCCCAACGAGAAGCGCGATCACAT
GGTCCTGCTGGAGTTCGTGACCGCCGCCGGGATCACTCTCGGCATGGACGAGCTGTACAAGTCCGGACTC
AGATCTCGAGCTCAAGCTTCGAATTCTATGGCATCAACCGAGGGTGCCAACAATATGCCCAAGCAGGTGG
AAGTGCGCATGCACGACAGCCACCTCAGCTCCGAGGAGCCAAAGCACCGAAACCTGGGCATGCGCATGTG
CGACAAGCTGGGGAAGAACCTCCTGCTCTCACTGACTGTGTTTGGTGTCATCCTGGGAGCAGTATGTGGC
GGGCTGCTTCGCTTGGCGGCTCCCATCCACCCTGATGTGGTCATGTTGATAGCCTTCCCGGGGGACATCC
TCATGAGGATGCTGAAGATGCTCATCCTCCCTCTCATCATTTCCAGTCTCATCACAGGGCTGTCAGGGCT
GGATGCTAAAGCCAGCGGCCGCCTAGGCACGAGAGCCATGGTATATTACATGTCCACGACCATCATTGCC
GCTGTGCTGGGGGTCATCCTGGTGTTGGCCATCCACCCTGGGAATCCCAAACTCAAGAAGCAGCTGGGGC
CTGGGAAGAAGAACGACGAGGTGTCCAGCCTGGATGCCTTCCTGGATCTCATTAGAAATCTCTTCCCGGA
GAACCTGGTACAAGCCTGTTTCCAACAGATTCAGACTGTGACAAAGAAAGTTCTGGTGGCACCTGGCAAG
CCCATCCCCAACCCCCTGCTGGGCCTGGACAGCACCCCATCCGAGGAGGCCAATACAACCAAGGCAGTCA
TCTCCCTGTTGAATGAGACCATGAATGAGGCCCCTGAAGAAACTAAGATCGTTATCAAGAAGGGCCTGGA
GTTCAAGGACGGGATGAATGTCTTAGGTCTGATTGGATTCTTTATTGCTTTCGGCATTGCCATGGGGAAG
ATGGGTGAGCAGGCCAAGCTGATGGTGGAGTTCTTCAACATTCTGAACGAGATTGTCATGAAGTTAGTGA
TCATGATCATGTGGTATTCCCCGCTGGGTATCGCCTGCTTGATCTGTGGGAAGATCATCGCCATCAAGGA
CTTAGAAGTGGTTGCTAGGCAGCTGGGGATGTACATGATCACAGTGATCGTGGGCCTCATCATTCATGGG
GGCATCTTTCTCCCCTTGATTTACTTTGTAGTGACCAGAAAAAACCCATTCTCCTTTTTTGCTGGCATTT
TCCAAGCCTGGATCACTGCCCTGGGAACCGCTTCCAGTGCTGGAACTTTGCCTGTCACCTTCCGTTGCTT
GGAAGATAATCTAGGGATTGACAAGCGTGTGACCAGATTCGTCCTCCCAGTCGGAGCAACCATTAACATG
GATGGTACAGCCCTTTACGAAGCCGTGGCAGCCATCTTCATAGCCCAGATGAATGGGGTCATCCTGGATG
GAGGTCAGATAGTGACTGTAAGCCTTACAGCAACTCTGGCGAGCATTGGTGCAGCCAGTATTCCCAGCGC
CGGGTTGGTCACCATGCTCCTCATTCTCACAGCTGTGGGCCTGCCGACAGAGGACATCAGTCTGCTGGTG
GCAGTGGACTGGCTGCTGGATAGAATGAGAACTTCGGTCAATGTAGTGGGCGATTCTTTTGGGGCTGGGA
TTGTCTATCACCTTTCCAAGTCCGAGCTGGACACCATTGACTCCCAACACCGAATGCACGAAGACATCGA
AATGACCAAGACGCAGTCCGTTTATGACGACACGAAGAACCACAGGGAAAGCAACTCTAATCAGTGTGTC
TATGCCGCACACAACTCTGTCGAATAGATGAGTGCAAGGTACCTTTCCCATTCCTGGATATCGAGACCTG
CATATGAGGATCCACCGGATCTAGATAACTGATCATAATCAGCCATACCACATTTGTAGAGGTTTTACTT
GCTTTAAAAAACCTCCCACACCTCCCCCTGAACCTGAAACATAAAATGAATGCAATTGTTGTTGTTAACT
TGTTTATTGCAGCTTATAATGGTTACAAATAAAGCAATAGCATCACAAATTTCACAAATAAAGCATTTTT
TTCACTGCATTCTAGTTGTGGTTTGTCCAAACTCATCAATGTATCTTAACGCGTAAATTGTAAGCGTTAA
TATTTTGTTAAAATTCGCGTTAAATTTTTGTTAAATCAGCTCATTTTTTAACCAATAGGCCGAAATCGGC
AAAATCCCTTATAAATCAAAAGAATAGACCGAGATAGGGT
[37 nt withheld, positions 3471-3507]
AAAGAACGTGGACTCCAACGTCAAAGG
[49 nt withheld, positions 3535-3583]
T
[91 nt withheld, positions 3585-3675]
G
[124 nt withheld, positions 3677-3800]
CAGGTGGCACTTTTCGGGGAAATGTGCGCGGAACCCCTATTTGTTTATTTTTCTAAATACATTCAAATAT
GTATCCGCTCATGAGACAATAACCCTGATAAATGCTTCAATAATATTGAAAAAGGAAGAGTCCTGAGGCG
GAAAGAACCAGCTGTGGAATGTGTGTCAGTTAGGGTGTGGAAAGTCCCCAGGCTCCCCAGCAGGCAGAAG
TATGCAAAGCATGCATCTCAATTAGTCAGCAACCAGGTGTGGAAAGTCCCCAGGCTCCCCAGCAGGCAGA
AGTATGCAAAGCATGCATCTCAATTAGTCAGCAACCATAGTCCCGCCCCTAACTCCGCCCATCCCGCCCC
TAACTCCGCCCAGTTCCGCCCATTCTCCGCCCCATGGCTGACTAATTTTTTTTATTTATGCAGAGGCCGA
GGCCGCCTCGGCCTCTGAGCTATTCCAGAAGTAGTGAGGAGGCTTTTTTGGAGGCCTAGGCTTTTGCAAA
GATCGATCAAGAGACAGGATGAGGATCGTTTCGCATGATTGAACAAGATGGATTGCACGCAGGTTCTCCG
GCCGCTTGGGTGGAGAGGCTATTCGGCTATGACTGGGCACAACAGACAATCGGCTGCTCTGATGCCGCCG
TGTTCCGGCTGTCAGCGCAGGGGCGCCCGGTTCTTTTTGTCAAGACCGACCTGTCCGGTGCCCTGAATGA
ACTGCAAGACGAGGCAGCGCGGCTATCGTGGCTGGCCACGACGGGCGTTCCTTGCGCAGCTGTGCTCGAC
GTTGTCACTGAAGCGGGAAGGGACTGGCTGCTATTGGGCGAAGTGCCGGGGCAGGATCTCCTGTCATCTC
ACCTTGCTCCTGCCGAGAAAGTATCCATCATGGCTGATGCAATGCGGCGGCTGCATACGCTTGATCCGGC
TACCTGCCCATTCGACCACCAAGCGAAACATCGCATCGAGCGAGCACGTACTCGGATGGAAGCCGGTCTT
GTCGATCAGGATGATCTGGACGAAGAGCATCAGGGGCTCGCGCCAGCCGAACTGTTCGCCAGGCTCAAGG
CGAGCATGCCCGACGGCGAGGATCTCGTCGTGACCCATGGCGATGCCTGCTTGCCGAATATCATGGTGGA
AAATGGCCGCTTTTCTGGATTCATCGACTGTGGCCGGCTGGGTGTGGCGGACCGCTATCAGGACATAGCG
TTGGCTACCCGTGATATTGCTGAAGAGCTTGGCGGCGAATGGGCTGACCGCTTCCTCGTGCTTTACGGTA
TCGCCGCTCCCGATTCGCAGCGCATCGCCTTCTATCGCCTTCTTGACGAGTTCTTCTGAGCGGGACTCTG
GGGTTCGAAATGACCGACCAAGCGACGCCCAACCTGCCATCACGAGATTTCGATTCCACCGCCGCCTTCT
ATGAAAGGTTGGGCTTCGGAATCGTTTTCCGGGACGCCGGCTGGATGATCCTCCAGCGCGGGGATCTCAT
GCTGGAGTTCTTCGCCCACCCTAGGGGGAGGCTAACTGAAACACGGAAGGAGACAATACCGGAAGGAACC
CGCGCTATGACGGCAATAAAAAGACAGAATAAAACGCACGGTGTTGGGTCGTTTGTTCATAAACGCGGGG
TTCGGTCCCAGGGCTGGCACTCTGTCGATACCCCACCGAGACCCCATTGGGGCCAATACGCCCGCGTTTC
TTCCTTTTCCCCACCCCACCCCCCAAGTTCGGGTGAAGGCCCAGGGCTCGCAGCCAACGTCGGGGCGGCA
GGCCCTGCCATAGCCTCAGGTTACTCATATATACTTTAGATTGATTTAAAACTTCATTTTTAATTTAAAA
GGATCTAGGTGAAGATCCTTTTTGATAATCTCATGACCAAAATCCCTTAACGTGAGTTTTCGTTCCACTG
AGCGTCAGACCCCGTAGAAAAGATCAAAGGATCTTCTTGAGATCCTTTTTTTCTGCGCGTAATCTGCTGC
TTGCAAACAAAAAAACCACCGCTACCAGCGGTGGTTTGTTTGCCGGATCAAGAGCTACCAACTCTTTTTC
CGAAGGTAACTGGCTTCAGCAGAGCGCAGATACCAAATACTGTTCTTCTAGTGTAGCCGTAGTTAGGCCA
CCACTTCAAGAACTCTGTAGCACCGCCTACATACCTCGCTCTGCTAATCCTGTTACCAGTGGCTGCTGCC
AGTGGCGATAAGTCGTGTCTTACCGGGTTGGACTCAAGACGATAGTTACCGGATAAGGCGCAGCGGTCGG
GCTGAACGGGGGGTTCGTGCACACAGCCCAGCTTGGAGCGAACGACCTACACCGAACTGAGATACCTACA
GCGTGAGCTATGAGAAAGCGCCACGCTTCCCGAAGGGAGAAAGGCGGACAGGTATCCGGTAAGCGGCAGG
GTCGGAACAGGAGAGCGCACGAGGGAGCTTCCAGGGGGAAACGCCTGGTATCTTTATAGTCCTGTCGGGT
TTCGCCACCTCTGACTTGAGCGTCGATTTTTGTGATGCTCGTCAGGGGGGCGGAGCCTATGGAAAAACGC
CAGCAACGCGGCCTTTTTACGGTTCCTGGCCTTTTGCTGGCCTTTTGCTCACATGTTCTTTCCTGCGTTA
TCCCCTGATTCTGTGGATAACCGTATTACCGCCATGCATTAGTTATT
Features (pLannotate 1.2.2; 15 found; start..end, strand, type, name):
     53..356     +  enhancer       CMV enhancer: human cytomegalovirus immediate early enhancer
    357..560     +  promoter       CMV promoter: human cytomegalovirus (CMV) immediate early promoter
    605..1321    +  CDS            EGFP: EGFP is a basic (constitutively fluorescent) green fluorescent protein published in 1996, derived from Aequorea victoria. It is reported to be a rapidly-maturing weak dimer with moderate acid sensitivity.
   1322..1357    +  misc_feature   MCS (fragment): multiple cloning site
   1358..3031    +  CDS            Slc1a2: EAA2_RAT - Also known as Eaat2, Glt1. Experimental evidence at protein level: Swiss-Prot protein existence level 1. Sodium-dependent, high-affinity amino acid transporter that mediates the uptake of L-glutamate and also L-aspartate and D-aspartate (PubMed:1448170, PubMed:7913472). Functions as a symporter that transports one amino acid molecule together with two or three Na(+) ions and one proton, in parallel with the counter-transport of one K(+) ion (PubMed:1448170). Mediates Cl(-) flux that is not coupled to amino acid transport; this avoids the accumulation of negative charges due to aspar
   3110..3194    +  CDS            large T antigen (fragment): large T antigen from SV40 (simian virus 40)
   3217..3338    +  polyA_signal   SV40 poly(A) signal: SV40 polyadenylation signal
   3372..3800    -  rep_origin     f1 ori (sequence partly withheld): f1 bacteriophage origin of replication; arrow indicates direction of (+) strand synthesis
   3827..3931    +  promoter       AmpR promoter: bla
   3933..4290    +  promoter       SV40 promoter: SV40 enhancer and early promoter
   4325..5119    +  CDS            NeoR/KanR: aminoglycoside phosphotransferase from Tn5; aph(3')-II (or nptII); confers resistance to neomycin, kanamycin, and G418 (Geneticin®)
   5140..5292    +  CDS            ble (fragment): BLE_KLEPN - Experimental evidence at protein level: Swiss-Prot protein existence level 1. Binding protein with a strong affinity to the bleomycin family of antibiotics. Binds to CL990; an antimitotic-antibiotic compound. From Klebsiella pneumoniae.
   5351..5398    +  polyA_signal   HSV TK poly(A) signal: herpes simplex virus thymidine kinase polyadenylation signal (Cole and Stacy, 1985)
   5489..5505    -  polyA_signal   bGH poly(A) signal (fragment): bovine growth hormone polyadenylation signal
   5727..6315    +  rep_origin     ori: high-copy-number ColE1/pMB1/pBR322/pUC origin of replication
