[The description below was written by a language model from this plasmid's Addgene catalogue record and pLannotate feature annotations shown in this document.]
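Description:
GFP-GLT1b-V5 is a mammalian expression plasmid built on the Clontech pEGFP-C1 backbone, encoding the rat glutamate transporter GLT-1 (Slc1a2, also called EAAT2) fused at its N-terminus to EGFP. Transcription is driven by the human cytomegalovirus immediate early enhancer and promoter. The EGFP coding sequence runs through a short remnant of the multiple cloning site directly into the Slc1a2 open reading frame, and the transcript is terminated by the SV40 polyadenylation signal. According to the catalogue entry, a V5 epitope has been placed in an extracellular loop of the transporter. The feature table does not annotate this tag separately, so it presumably lies within the region called as Slc1a2. The record is inconsistent about the splice variant: the plasmid and insert names say GLT1b, whereas the purpose statement refers to GLT-1a cDNA, and the annotation does not resolve this.

The plasmid is propagated in E. coli at high copy number from a ColE1/pUC-type origin and is selected with kanamycin. The Tn5 NeoR/KanR gene sits behind both a bacterial (bla) promoter and the SV40 early promoter and is followed by the HSV TK polyadenylation signal, so the same marker can also confer G418 resistance in mammalian cells. An f1 origin is present as well. The short fragments annotated as large T antigen, ble and bGH poly(A) appear to be backbone remnants rather than functional elements.

The combination of an intracellular fluorescent tag and an extracellularly exposed epitope suits selective labelling of surface transporter. The associated publication concerns activity-dependent regulation of GLT-1 surface diffusion in rat astrocytes in dissociated and slice cultures.
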