Addgene plasmid #162518: GFP-GLT1b-V5
Purpose: Rat GLT-1a cDNA N-terminally tagged with EGFP with a v5 tag in the extracellular loop
Depositing lab: Josef Kittler. Depositing organization: University College London. Publication: Neuronal activity mediated regulation of glutamate transporter GLT-1 surface diffusion in rat astrocytes in dissociated and slice cultures. Al Awabdh S, Gupta-Agarwal S, Sheehan DF, Muir J, Norkett R, Twelvetrees AE, Griffin LD, Kittler JT. Glia. 2016 Jul;64(7):1252-64. doi: 10.1002/glia.22997. PubMed 27189737.
Backbone
  Vector backbone: pEGFP-C1 (Clontech)
  Vector type: Mammalian Expression
Growth in bacteria
  Bacterial resistance: Kanamycin, 50 μg/mL
  Growth temperature: 37°C
  Growth strain: DH5alpha
  Copy number: High Copy
Gene/Insert
  Gene/Insert name: GLT1b
  Species: R. norvegicus (rat)
  Entrez Gene: Slc1a2 (a.k.a. Eaat2, Glt, Glt-1)
  Promoter: CMV
  Cloning method: Restriction Enzyme; 5′ cloning site Unknown (unknown if destroyed)
Terms and licenses: Academic/Nonprofit Terms; Industry Terms: Not Available to Industry
How to cite: GFP-GLT1b-V5 was a gift from Josef Kittler (Addgene plasmid # 162518 ; http://n2t.net/addgene:162518 ; RRID:Addgene_162518)
